>Addgene plasmid #120044 | pMaCTag-Z01 | depositor full sequence | sequence record 228118 | pMaCTag-Z01 sequence 4582 bps
GAACGCGGCCGCCAGCTGAAGCTTCGTACGTCAGGTGGAGGAGGTAGTGGCGGAGGCGGATCCGTGAGCA
AGGGCGAGGAGCTGTTCACCGGGGTGGTGCCCATCCTGGTCGAGCTGGACGGCGACGTAAACGGCCACAA
GTTCAGCGTGAGGGGCGAGGGCGAGGGCGATGCCACCAACGGCAAGCTGACCCTGAAGTTCATCAGTACT
ACCGGCAAGCTGCCCGTGCCCTGGCCCACCCTCGTGACCACCCTGAGCCACGGCGTGCAGGTGTTCGCCC
GCTACCCCGACCACATGAAGCAGCACGACTTCTTCAAGTCCGCCATGCCCGAAGGCTACGTCCAGGAGCG
CACCATCTTCTTCAAGGACGACGGCACCTACAAGACCCGCGCCGAGGTGAAGTTCGAGGGCGACACCCTG
GTGAACCGCATCGAGCTGAAGGGCGTCGACTTCAAGGAGGACGGCAACATCCTGGGGCACAAGCTGGAGT
ACAACTTCAACAGCCACAACATCTATATCATGGCCGTCAAGCAGAAGAACGGCATCAAGGCCAACTTCAA
GATCCGCCACAACGTGGAGGACGGCAGCGTGCAGCTCGCCGACCACTACCAGCAGAACACCCCCATCGGC
GACGGCCCCGTGCTGCTGCCCGACAGCCACTACCTGAGCACCCAGTCCAAGCTTAGCAAAGACCCCAACG
AGAAGCGCGATCACATGGTCCTGCTGGAGTTCCGCACCGCCGCCGGGATCACTCTCGGCATGGACGAGCT
GTACAAGTGAACTAGTAACTTGTTTATTGCAGCTTATAATGGTTACAAATAAAGCAATAGCATCACAAAT
TTCACAAATAAAGCATTTTTTTCACTGCATTCTAGTTGTGGTTTGTCCAAACTCATCAATGTATCTTAGT
CGATATAACTTCGTATAGCATACATTATACGAAGTTATGTCGACGGTGTGGAAAGTCCCCAGGCTCCCCA
GCAGGCAGAAGTATGCAAAGCATGCATCTCAATTAGTCAGCAACCAGGTGTGGAAAGTCCCCAGGCTCCC
CAGCAGGCAGAAGTATGCAAAGCATGCATCTCAATTAGTCAGCAACCATAGTCCCGCCCCTAACTCCGCC
CATCCCGCCCCTAACTCCGCCCAGTTCCGCCCATTCTCCGCCCCATGGCTGACTAATTTTTTTTATTTAT
GCAGAGGCCGAGGCCGCCTCGGCCTCTGAGCTATTCCAGAAGTAGTGAGGAGGCTTTTTTGGAGGCCTAG
GCTTTTGCAAAGAATTCGCCACCATGGCCAAGTTGACCAGTGCCGTTCCGGTGCTCACCGCGCGCGACGT
CGCCGGAGCGGTCGAGTTCTGGACCGACCGGCTCGGGTTCTCCCGGGACTTCGTGGAGGACGACTTCGCC
GGTGTGGTCCGGGACGACGTGACCCTGTTCATCAGCGCGGTCCAGGACCAGGTGGTGCCGGACAACACCC
TGGCCTGGGTGTGGGTGCGCGGCCTGGACGAGCTGTACGCCGAGTGGTCGGAGGTCGTGTCCACGAACTT
CCGGGACGCCTCCGGGCCGGCCATGACCGAGATCGGCGAGCAGCCGTGGGGGCGGGAGTTCGCCCTGCGC
GACCCGGCCGGCAACTGCGTGCACTTCGTGGCCGAGGAGCAGGACTGACTGCAGCGACTGTGCCTTCTAG
TTGCCAGCCATCTGTTGTTTGCCCCTCCCCCGTGCCTTCCTTGACCCTGGAAGGTGCCACTCCCACTGTC
CTTTCCTAATAAAATGAGGAAATTGCATCGCATTGTCTGAGTAGGTGTCATTCTATTCTGGGGGGTGGGG
TGGGGCAGGACAGCAAGGGGGAGGATTGGGAAGACAATAGCAGGCATGCTGGGGATGCGGTGGGCTCTAT
GGCTCGAGGAGGGCCTATTTCCCATGATTCCTTCATATTTGCATATACGATACAAGGCTGTTAGAGAGAT
AATTGGAATTAATTTGACTGTAAACACAAAGATATTAGTACAAAATACGTGACGTAGAAAGTAATAATTT
CTTGGGTAGTTTGCAGTTTTAAAATTATGTTTTAAAATGGACTATCATATGCTTACCGTAACTTGAAAGT
ATTTCGATTTCTTGGCTTTATATATCTTGTGGAAAGGACGAAACACCGATAACTTCGTATAGCATACATT
ATACGAAGTTATGGTACCGATGCAGCTAGCCCGCGGATCTGCCGGTCTCCCTATAGTGAGTCGTATTAAT
TTCGATAAGCCAGGTTAACCTGCATTAATGAATCGGCCAACGCGCGGGGAGAGGCGGTTTGCGTATTGGG
CGCTCTTCCGCTTCCTCGCTCACTGACTCGCTGCGCTCGGTCGTTCGGCTGCGGCGAGCGGTATCAGCTC
ACTCAAAGGCGGTAATACGGTTATCCACAGAATCAGGGGATAACGCAGGAAAGAACATGTGAGCAAAAGG
CCAGCAAAAGGCCAGGAACCGTAAAAAGGCCGCGTTGCTGGCGTTTTTCCATAGGCTCCGCCCCCCTGAC
GAGCATCACAAAAATCGACGCTCAAGTCAGAGGTGGCGAAACCCGACAGGACTATAAAGATACCAGGCGT
TTCCCCCTGGAAGCTCCCTCGTGCGCTCTCCTGTTCCGACCCTGCCGCTTACCGGATACCTGTCCGCCTT
TCTCCCTTCGGGAAGCGTGGCGCTTTCTCAATGCTCACGCTGTAGGTATCTCAGTTCGGTGTAGGTCGTT
CGCTCCAAGCTGGGCTGTGTGCACGAACCCCCCGTTCAGCCCGACCGCTGCGCCTTATCCGGTAACTATC
GTCTTGAGTCCAACCCGGTAAGACACGACTTATCGCCACTGGCAGCAGCCACTGGTAACAGGATTAGCAG
AGCGAGGTATGTAGGCGGTGCTACAGAGTTCTTGAAGTGGTGGCCTAACTACGGCTACACTAGAAGGACA
GTATTTGGTATCTGCGCTCTGCTGAAGCCAGTTACCTTCGGAAAAAGAGTTGGTAGCTCTTGATCCGGCA
AACAAACCACCGCTGGTAGCGGTGGTTTTTTTGTTTGCAAGCAGCAGATTACGCGCAGAAAAAAAGGATC
TCAAGAAGATCCTTTGATCTTTTCTACGGGGTCTGACGCTCAGTGGAACGAAAACTCACGTTAAGGGATT
TTGGTCATGAGATTATCAAAAAGGATCTTCACCTAGATCCTTTTAAATTAAAAATGAAGTTTTAAATCAA
TCTAAAGTATATATGAGTAAACTTGGTCTGACAGTTACCAATGCTTAATCAGTGAGGCACCTATCTCAGC
GATCTGTCTATTTCGTTCATCCATAGTTGCCTGACTCCCCGTCGTGTAGATAACTACGATACGGGAGGGC
TTACCATCTGGCCCCAGTGCTGCAATGATACCGCGAGACCCACGCTCACCGGCTCCAGATTTATCAGCAA
TAAACCAGCCAGCCGGAAGGGCCGAGCGCAGAAGTGGTCCTGCAACTTTATCCGCCTCCATCCAGTCTAT
TAATTGTTGCCGGGAAGCTAGAGTAAGTAGTTCGCCAGTTAATAGTTTGCGCAACGTTGTTGCCATTGCT
ACAGGCATCGTGGTGTCACGCTCGTCGTTTGGTATGGCTTCATTCAGCTCCGGTTCCCAACGATCAAGGC
GAGTTACATGATCCCCCATGTTGTGCAAAAAAGCGGTTAGCTCCTTCGGTCCTCCGATCGTTGTCAGAAG
TAAGTTGGCCGCAGTGTTATCACTCATGGTTATGGCAGCACTGCATAATTCTCTTACTGTCATGCCATCC
GTAAGATGCTTTTCTGTGACTGGTGAGTACTCAACCAAGTCATTCTGAGAATAGTGTATGCGGCGACCGA
GTTGCTCTTGCCCGGCGTCAATACGGGATAATACCGCGCCACATAGCAGAACTTTAAAAGTGCTCATCAT
TGGAAAACGTTCTTCGGGGCGAAAACTCTCAAGGATCTTACCGCTGTTGAGATCCAGTTCGATGTAACCC
ACTCGTGCACCCAACTGATCTTCAGCATCTTTTACTTTCACCAGCGTTTCTGGGTGAGCAAAAACAGGAA
GGCAAAATGCCGCAAAAAAGGGAATAAGGGCGACACGGAAATGTTGAATACTCATACTCTTCCTTTTTCA
ATATTATTGAAGCATTTATCAGGGTTATTGTCTCATGAGCGGATACATATTTGAATGTATTTAGAAAAAT
AAACAAATAGGGGTTCCGCGCACATTTCCCCGAAAAGTGCCACCTGACGTCTAAGAAACCATTATTATCA
TGACATTAACCTATAAAAATAGGCGTATCACGAGGCCCTTTCGTCTCGCGCGTTTCGGTGATGACGGTGA
AAACCTCTGACACATGCAGCTCCCGGAGACGGTCACAGCTTGTCTGTAAGCGGATGCCGGGAGCAGACAA
GCCCGTCAGGGCGCGTCAGCGGGTGTTGGCGGGTGTCGGGGCTGGCTTAACTATGCGGCATCAGAGCAGA
TTGTACTGAGAGTGCACCATATGGACATATTGTCGTTAGAACGCGGCTACAATTAATACATAACCTTATG
TATCATACACATACGATTTAGGTGACACTATA
Features (pLannotate 1.2.2; 16 found; start..end, strand, type, name):
     64..777     +  CDS            moxBFP: moxBFP is a basic (constitutively fluorescent) blue fluorescent protein published in 2015, derived from Aequorea victoria.
    787..908     +  polyA_signal   SV40 poly(A) signal: SV40 polyadenylation signal
    915..948     +  protein_bind   loxP: Cre-mediated recombination occurs in the 8-bp core sequence (GCATACAT). Cre recombinase
    955..1271    +  promoter       SV40 promoter: SV40 enhancer and early promoter
   1284..1658    +  CDS            BleoR: antibiotic-binding protein; Sh ble from Streptoalloteichus hindustanus; confers resistance to bleomycin, phleomycin, and Zeocin™
   1668..1892    +  polyA_signal   bGH poly(A) signal: bovine growth hormone polyadenylation signal
   1899..2139    +  promoter       U6 promoter: RNA polymerase III promoter for human U6 snRNA
   2149..2182    +  protein_bind   loxP: Cre-mediated recombination occurs in the 8-bp core sequence (GCATACAT). Cre recombinase
   2220..2238    -  promoter       T7 promoter: promoter for bacteriophage T7 RNA polymerase
   2260..2313    -  CDS            lacI (fragment): lac repressor; lacI; The lac repressor binds to the lac operator to inhibit transcription in E. coli. This inhibition can be relieved by adding lactose or isopropyl-β-D-thiogalactopyranoside (IPTG).
   2496..3084    -  rep_origin     ori: high-copy-number ColE1/pMB1/pBR322/pUC origin of replication
   3255..4115    -  CDS            AmpR: β-lactamase; bla; confers resistance to ampicillin, carbenicillin, and related antibiotics
   4116..4220    -  promoter       AmpR promoter: bla
   4315..4350    +  CDS            rop (fragment): Rop protein, which maintains plasmids at low copy number; rop
   4452..4503    +  misc_feature   bom (fragment): basis of mobility region from pBR322
   4566..2       +  promoter       SP6 promoter (across the origin): promoter for bacteriophage SP6 RNA polymerase
