>Addgene plasmid #120044 | pMaCTag-Z01 | addgene full sequence | sequence record 232650 | Addgene NGS Result
ATTTAGGTGACACTATAGAACGCGGCCGCCAGCTGAAGCTTCGTACGTCAGGTGGAGGAGGTAGTGGCGG
AGGCGGATCCGTGAGCAAGGGCGAGGAGCTGTTCACCGGGGTGGTGCCCATCCTGGTCGAGCTGGACGGC
GACGTAAACGGCCACAAGTTCAGCGTGAGGGGCGAGGGCGAGGGCGATGCCACCAACGGCAAGCTGACCC
TGAAGTTCATCAGTACTACCGGCAAGCTGCCCGTGCCCTGGCCCACCCTCGTGACCACCCTGAGCCACGG
CGTGCAGGTGTTCGCCCGCTACCCCGACCACATGAAGCAGCACGACTTCTTCAAGTCCGCCATGCCCGAA
GGCTACGTCCAGGAGCGCACCATCTTCTTCAAGGACGACGGCACCTACAAGACCCGCGCCGAGGTGAAGT
TCGAGGGCGACACCCTGGTGAACCGCATCGAGCTGAAGGGCGTCGACTTCAAGGAGGACGGCAACATCCT
GGGGCACAAGCTGGAGTACAACTTCAACAGCCACAACATCTATATCATGGCCGTCAAGCAGAAGAACGGC
ATCAAGGCCAACTTCAAGATCCGCCACAACGTGGAGGACGGCAGCGTGCAGCTCGCCGACCACTACCAGC
AGAACACCCCCATCGGCGACGGCCCCGTGCTGCTGCCCGACAGCCACTACCTGAGCACCCAGTCCAAGCT
TAGCAAAGACCCCAACGAGAAGCGCGATCACATGGTCCTGCTGGAGTTCCGCACCGCCGCCGGGATCACT
CTCGGCATGGACGAGCTGTACAAGTGAACTAGTAACTTGTTTATTGCAGCTTATAATGGTTACAAATAAA
GCAATAGCATCACAAATTTCACAAATAAAGCATTTTTTTCACTGCATTCTAGTTGTGGTTTGTCCAAACT
CATCAATGTATCTTAGTCGATATAACTTCGTATAGCATACATTATACGAAGTTATGTCGACGGTGTGGAA
AGTCCCCAGGCTCCCCAGCAGGCAGAAGTATGCAAAGCATGCATCTCAATTAGTCAGCAACCAGGTGTGG
AAAGTCCCCAGGCTCCCCAGCAGGCAGAAGTATGCAAAGCATGCATCTCAATTAGTCAGCAACCATAGTC
CCGCCCCTAACTCCGCCCATCCCGCCCCTAACTCCGCCCAGTTCCGCCCATTCTCCGCCCCATGGCTGAC
TAATTTTTTTTATTTATGCAGAGGCCGAGGCCGCCTCGGCCTCTGAGCTATTCCAGAAGTAGTGAGGAGG
CTTTTTTGGAGGCCTAGGCTTTTGCAAAGAATTCGCCACCATGGCCAAGTTGACCAGTGCCGTTCCGGTG
CTCACCGCGCGCGACGTCGCCGGAGCGGTCGAGTTCTGGACCGACCGGCTCGGGTTCTCCCGGGACTTCG
TGGAGGACGACTTCGCCGGTGTGGTCCGGGACGACGTGACCCTGTTCATCAGCGCGGTCCAGGACCAGGT
GGTGCCGGACAACACCCTGGCCTGGGTGTGGGTGCGCGGCCTGGACGAGCTGTACGCCGAGTGGTCGGAG
GTCGTGTCCACGAACTTCCGGGACGCCTCCGGGCCGGCCATGACCGAGATCGGCGAGCAGCCGTGGGGGC
GGGAGTTCGCCCTGCGCGACCCGGCCGGCAACTGCGTGCACTTCGTGGCCGAGGAGCAGGACTGACTGCA
GCGACTGTGCCTTCTAGTTGCCAGCCATCTGTTGTTTGCCCCTCCCCCGTGCCTTCCTTGACCCTGGAAG
GTGCCACTCCCACTGTCCTTTCCTAATAAAATGAGGAAATTGCATCGCATTGTCTGAGTAGGTGTCATTC
TATTCTGGGGGGTGGGGTGGGGCAGGACAGCAAGGGGGAGGATTGGGAAGACAATAGCAGGCATGCTGGG
GATGCGGTGGGCTCTATGGCTCGAGGAGGGCCTATTTCCCATGATTCCTTCATATTTGCATATACGATAC
AAGGCTGTTAGAGAGATAATTGGAATTAATTTGACTGTAAACACAAAGATATTAGTACAAAATACGTGAC
GTAGAAAGTAATAATTTCTTGGGTAGTTTGCAGTTTTAAAATTATGTTTTAAAATGGACTATCATATGCT
TACCGTAACTTGAAAGTATTTCGATTTCTTGGCTTTATATATCTTGTGGAAAGGACGAAACACCGATAAC
TTCGTATAGCATACATTATACGAAGTTATGGTACCGATGCAGCTAGCCCGCGGATCTGCCGGTCTCCCTA
TAGTGAGTCGTATTAATTTCGATAAGCCAGGTTAACCTGCATTAATGAATCGGCCAACGCGCGGGGAGAG
GCGGTTTGCGTATTGGGCGCTCTTCCGCTTCCTCGCTCACTGACTCGCTGCGCTCGGTCGTTCGGCTGCG
GCGAGCGGTATCAGCTCACTCAAAGGCGGTAATACGGTTATCCACAGAATCAGGGGATAACGCAGGAAAG
AACATGTGAGCAAAAGGCCAGCAAAAGGCCAGGAACCGTAAAAAGGCCGCGTTGCTGGCGTTTTTCCATA
GGCTCCGCCCCCCTGACGAGCATCACAAAAATCGACGCTCAAGTCAGAGGTGGCGAAACCCGACAGGACT
ATAAAGATACCAGGCGTTTCCCCCTGGAAGCTCCCTCGTGCGCTCTCCTGTTCCGACCCTGCCGCTTACC
GGATACCTGTCCGCCTTTCTCCCTTCGGGAAGCGTGGCGCTTTCTCATAGCTCACGCTGTAGGTATCTCA
GTTCGGTGTAGGTCGTTCGCTCCAAGCTGGGCTGTGTGCACGAACCCCCCGTTCAGCCCGACCGCTGCGC
CTTATCCGGTAACTATCGTCTTGAGTCCAACCCGGTAAGACACGACTTATCGCCACTGGCAGCAGCCACT
GGTAACAGGATTAGCAGAGCGAGGTATGTAGGCGGTGCTACAGAGTTCTTGAAGTGGTGGCCTAACTACG
GCTACACTAGAAGAACAGTATTTGGTATCTGCGCTCTGCTGAAGCCAGTTACCTTCGGAAAAAGAGTTGG
TAGCTCTTGATCCGGCAAACAAACCACCGCTGGTAGCGGTGGTTTTTTTGTTTGCAAGCAGCAGATTACG
CGCAGAAAAAAAGGATCTCAAGAAGATCCTTTGATCTTTTCTACGGGGTCTGACGCTCAGTGGAACGAAA
ACTCACGTTAAGGGATTTTGGTCATGAGATTATCAAAAAGGATCTTCACCTAGATCCTTTTAAATTAAAA
ATGAAGTTTTAAATCAATCTAAAGTATATATGAGTAAACTTGGTCTGACAGTTACCAATGCTTAATCAGT
GAGGCACCTATCTCAGCGATCTGTCTATTTCGTTCATCCATAGTTGCCTGACTCCCCGTCGTGTAGATAA
CTACGATACGGGAGGGCTTACCATCTGGCCCCAGTGCTGCAATGATACCGCGAGACCCACGCTCACCGGC
TCCAGATTTATCAGCAATAAACCAGCCAGCCGGAAGGGCCGAGCGCAGAAGTGGTCCTGCAACTTTATCC
GCCTCCATCCAGTCTATTAATTGTTGCCGGGAAGCTAGAGTAAGTAGTTCGCCAGTTAATAGTTTGCGCA
ACGTTGTTGCCATTGCTACAGGCATCGTGGTGTCACGCTCGTCGTTTGGTATGGCTTCATTCAGCTCCGG
TTCCCAACGATCAAGGCGAGTTACATGATCCCCCATGTTGTGCAAAAAAGCGGTTAGCTCCTTCGGTCCT
CCGATCGTTGTCAGAAGTAAGTTGGCCGCAGTGTTATCACTCATGGTTATGGCAGCACTGCATAATTCTC
TTACTGTCATGCCATCCGTAAGATGCTTTTCTGTGACTGGTGAGTACTCAACCAAGTCATTCTGAGAATA
GTGTATGCGGCGACCGAGTTGCTCTTGCCCGGCGTCAATACGGGATAATACCGCGCCACATAGCAGAACT
TTAAAAGTGCTCATCATTGGAAAACGTTCTTCGGGGCGAAAACTCTCAAGGATCTTACCGCTGTTGAGAT
CCAGTTCGATGTAACCCACTCGTGCACCCAACTGATCTTCAGCATCTTTTACTTTCACCAGCGTTTCTGG
GTGAGCAAAAACAGGAAGGCAAAATGCCGCAAAAAAGGGAATAAGGGCGACACGGAAATGTTGAATACTC
ATACTCTTCCTTTTTCAATATTATTGAAGCATTTATCAGGGTTATTGTCTCATGAGCGGATACATATTTG
AATGTATTTAGAAAAATAAACAAATAGGGGTTCCGCGCACATTTCCCCGAAAAGTGCCACCTGACGTCTA
AGAAACCATTATTATCATGACATTAACCTATAAAAATAGGCGTATCACGAGGCCCTTTCGTCTCGCGCGT
TTCGGTGATGACGGTGAAAACCTCTGACACATGCAGCTCCCGGAGACGGTCACAGCTTGTCTGTAAGCGG
ATGCCGGGAGCAGACAAGCCCGTCAGGGCGCGTCAGCGGGTGTTGGCGGGTGTCGGGGCTGGCTTAACTA
TGCGGCATCAGAGCAGATTGTACTGAGAGTGCACCATATGGACATATTGTCGTTAGAACGCGGCTACAAT
TAATACATAACCTTATGTATCATACACATACG
Features (pLannotate 1.2.2; 16 found; start..end, strand, type, name):
      1..19      +  promoter       SP6 promoter: promoter for bacteriophage SP6 RNA polymerase
     81..794     +  CDS            moxBFP: moxBFP is a basic (constitutively fluorescent) blue fluorescent protein published in 2015, derived from Aequorea victoria.
    804..925     +  polyA_signal   SV40 poly(A) signal: SV40 polyadenylation signal
    932..965     +  protein_bind   loxP: Cre-mediated recombination occurs in the 8-bp core sequence (GCATACAT). Cre recombinase
    972..1288    +  promoter       SV40 promoter: SV40 enhancer and early promoter
   1301..1675    +  CDS            BleoR: antibiotic-binding protein; Sh ble from Streptoalloteichus hindustanus; confers resistance to bleomycin, phleomycin, and Zeocin™
   1685..1909    +  polyA_signal   bGH poly(A) signal: bovine growth hormone polyadenylation signal
   1916..2156    +  promoter       U6 promoter: RNA polymerase III promoter for human U6 snRNA
   2166..2199    +  protein_bind   loxP: Cre-mediated recombination occurs in the 8-bp core sequence (GCATACAT). Cre recombinase
   2237..2255    -  promoter       T7 promoter: promoter for bacteriophage T7 RNA polymerase
   2277..2330    -  CDS            lacI (fragment): lac repressor; lacI; The lac repressor binds to the lac operator to inhibit transcription in E. coli. This inhibition can be relieved by adding lactose or isopropyl-β-D-thiogalactopyranoside (IPTG).
   2513..3101    -  rep_origin     ori: high-copy-number ColE1/pMB1/pBR322/pUC origin of replication
   3272..4132    -  CDS            AmpR: β-lactamase; bla; confers resistance to ampicillin, carbenicillin, and related antibiotics
   4133..4237    -  promoter       AmpR promoter: bla
   4332..4367    +  CDS            rop (fragment): Rop protein, which maintains plasmids at low copy number; rop
   4469..4520    +  misc_feature   bom (fragment): basis of mobility region from pBR322
