[The description below was written by a language model from this plasmid's Addgene catalogue record and pLannotate feature annotations shown in this document.]
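Description:
pMaCTag-Z01 is a PCR template plasmid built on the pFA6a backbone. It is not meant to be expressed from directly; it serves as the source of a cassette for C-terminal tagging of endogenous mammalian genes with the blue fluorescent protein moxBFP. The plasmid is 4,582 bp and is maintained in E. coli at high copy through a ColE1/pUC-type origin with ampicillin resistance (AmpR under its own bla promoter). Short annotated fragments of lacI, rop and bom appear to be backbone remnants. SP6 and T7 promoters flank the cassette. The two sequence records, one from the depositor and one from repository sequencing, are the same length and carry the same features in the same order, differing only in where numbering starts.

The cassette begins with a promoterless moxBFP coding sequence followed by an SV40 polyadenylation signal, so that after in-frame integration at the 3′ end of a target gene the fusion is driven by that gene's own promoter. Downstream, two loxP sites bracket a selection module made up of the SV40 enhancer/early promoter, the Sh ble gene (BleoR, conferring Zeocin resistance) and a bGH poly(A) signal, together with a human U6 promoter. The loxP arrangement should allow this region to be excised by Cre after selection.

The record links the plasmid to a CRISPR-Cas12a-assisted PCR tagging method that uses gene-specific M1 and M2 oligos. The U6 promoter sits at the distal end of the cassette, a position consistent with driving a crRNA encoded in the reverse tagging oligo, although the record does not spell this out. The resulting PCR product would thus carry the tag, the marker and the guide expression unit in one fragment.
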