Addgene plasmid #120044: pMaCTag-Z01
Purpose: Template for C-terminal PCR tagging of mammalian genes (Zeocin selection) with moxBFP
Depositing lab: Michael Knop. Depositing organization: Universitaet Heidelberg. Publication: CRISPR-Cas12a-assisted PCR tagging of mammalian genes. Fueller J, Herbst K, Meurer M, Gubicza K, Kurtulmus B, Knopf JD, Kirrmaier D, Buchmuller BC, Pereira G, Lemberg MK, Knop M. J Cell Biol. 2020 Jun 1;219(6). pii: 151766. doi: 10.1083/jcb.201910210. PubMed 32406907.
Backbone
  Vector backbone: pFA6a
  Backbone size w/o insert (bp): 2412
  Vector type: PCR Template
  Selectable markers: Zeocin
Growth in bacteria
  Bacterial resistance: Ampicillin, 100 μg/mL
  Growth temperature: 37°C
  Growth strain: DH5alpha
  Copy number: High Copy
Gene/Insert
  Gene/Insert name: moxBFP
  Species: H. sapiens (human)
  Promoter: None
  Tag / fusion protein: moxBFP (C terminal on backbone)
  Cloning method: Restriction Enzyme; 5′ cloning site BamHI (not destroyed); 3′ cloning site SpeI (not destroyed)
  Sequencing primers: 5′ SP6; 3′ AAACCACAACTAGAATGCAGTG
Terms and licenses: Academic/Nonprofit Terms; Industry Terms: Not Available to Industry
Depositor comments: Template plasmid for C-terminal PCR tagging of mammalian genes. For M1 and M2 tagging oligo design please visit www.pcr-tagging.com Please visit https://www.biorxiv.org/content/early/2018/11/20/473876 for BioRxiv preprint
How to cite: pMaCTag-Z01 was a gift from Michael Knop (Addgene plasmid # 120044 ; http://n2t.net/addgene:120044 ; RRID:Addgene_120044)
